>Addgene plasmid #105156 | pFA6a-mCherry-hphMX6 | addgene full sequence | sequence record 203254 | Addgene NGS Result
ATACGATTTAGGTGACACTATAGAACGCGGCCGCCAGCTGAAGCTTCGTACGCTGCAGGTCGACGGATCC
CCGGGTTAATTAAAATGGTGAGCAAGGGCGAGGAGGATAACATGGCCATCATCAAGGAGTTCATGCGCTT
CAAGGTGCACATGGAGGGCTCCGTGAACGGCCACGAGTTCGAGATCGAGGGCGAGGGCGAGGGCCGCCCC
TACGAGGGCACCCAGACCGCCAAGCTGAAGGTGACCAAGGGTGGCCCCCTGCCCTTCGCCTGGGACATCC
TGTCCCCTCAGTTCATGTACGGCTCCAAGGCCTACGTGAAGCACCCCGCCGACATCCCCGACTACTTGAA
GCTGTCCTTCCCCGAGGGCTTCAAGTGGGAGCGCGTGATGAACTTCGAGGACGGCGGCGTGGTGACCGTG
ACCCAGGACTCCTCCCTGCAGGACGGCGAGTTCATCTACAAGGTGAAGCTGCGCGGCACCAACTTCCCCT
CCGACGGCCCCGTAATGCAGAAGAAGACCATGGGCTGGGAGGCCTCCTCCGAGCGGATGTACCCCGAGGA
CGGCGCCCTGAAGGGCGAGATCAAGCAGAGGCTGAAGCTGAAGGACGGCGGCCACTACGACGCTGAGGTC
AAGACCACCTACAAGGCCAAGAAGCCCGTGCAGCTGCCCGGCGCCTACAACGTCAACATCAAGTTGGACA
TCACCTCCCACAACGAGGACTACACCATCGTGGAACAGTACGAACGCGCCGAGGGCCGCCACTCCACCGG
CGGCATGGACGAGCTGTACAAGTAAGGCGCGCCACTTCTAAATAAGCGAATTTCTTATGATTTATGATTT
TTATTATTAAATAAGTTATAAAAAAAATAAGTGTATACAAATTTTAAAGTGACTCTTAGGTTTTAAAACG
AAAATTCTTATTCTTGAGTAACTCTTTCCTGTAGGTCAGGTTGCTTTCTCAGGTATAGTATGAGGTCGCT
CTTATTGACCACACCTCTACCGGCAGATCCGCTAGGGATAACAGGGTAATATAGATCTGTTTAGCTTGCC
TCGTCCCCGCCGGGTCACCCGGCCAGCGACATGGAGGCCCAGAATACCCTCCTTGACAGTCTTGACGTGC
GCAGCTCAGGGGCATGATGTGACTGTCGCCCGTACATTTAGCCCATACATCCCCATGTATAATCATTTGC
ATCCATACATTTTGATGGCCGCACGGCGCGAAGCAAAAATTACGGCTCCTCGCTGCGGACCTGCGAGCAG
GGAAACGCTCCCCTCACAGACGCGTTGAATTGTCCCCACGCCGCGCCCCTGTAGAGAAATATAAAAGGTT
AGGATTTGCCACTGAGGTTCTTCTTTCATATACTTCCTTTTAAAATCTTGCTAGGATACAGTTCTCACAT
CACATCCGAACATAAACAACCATGGGTAAAAAGCCTGAACTCACCGCGACGTCTGTCGAGAAGTTTCTGA
TCGAAAAGTTCGACAGCGTCTCCGACCTGATGCAGCTCTCGGAGGGCGAAGAATCTCGTGCTTTCAGCTT
CGATGTAGGAGGGCGTGGATATGTCCTGCGGGTAAATAGCTGCGCCGATGGTTTCTACAAAGATCGTTAT
GTTTATCGGCACTTTGCATCGGCCGCGCTCCCGATTCCGGAAGTGCTTGACATTGGGGAATTCAGCGAGA
GCCTGACCTATTGCATCTCCCGCCGTGCACAGGGTGTCACGTTGCAAGACCTGCCTGAAACCGAACTGCC
CGCTGTTCTGCAGCCGGTCGCGGAGGCCATGGATGCGATCGCTGCGGCCGATCTTAGCCAGACGAGCGGG
TTCGGCCCATTCGGACCGCAAGGAATCGGTCAATACACTACATGGCGTGATTTCATATGCGCGATTGCTG
ATCCCCATGTGTATCACTGGCAAACTGTGATGGACGACACCGTCAGTGCGTCCGTCGCGCAGGCTCTCGA
TGAGCTGATGCTTTGGGCCGAGGACTGCCCCGAAGTCCGGCACCTCATGCACGCGGATTTCGGCTCCAAC
AATGTCCTGACGGACAATGGCCGCATAACAGCGGTCATTGACTGGAGCGAGGCGATGTTCGGGGATTCCC
AATACGAGGTCGCCAACATCTTCTTCTGGAGGCCGTGGTTGGCTTGTATGGAGCAGCAGACGCGCTACTT
CGAGCGGAGGCATCCGGAGCTTGCAGGATCGCCGCGGCTCCGGGCGTATATGCTCCGCATTGGTCTTGAC
CAACTCTATCAGAGCTTGGTTGACGGCAATTTCGATGATGCAGCTTGGGCGCAGGGTCGATGCGACGCAA
TCGTCCGATCCGGAGCCGGGACTGTCGGGCGTACACAAATCGCCCGCAGAAGCGCGGCCGTCTGGACCGA
TGGCTGTGTAGAAGTACTCGCCGATAGTGGAAACCGACGCCCCAGCACTCGTCCGAGGGCAAAGGAATAA
TCAGTACTGACAGTAAAAAGATTCTTGTTTTCAAGAACTTGTCATTTGTATAGTTTTTTTATATTGTAGT
TGTTCTATTTTAATCAAATGTTAGCGTGATTTATATTTTTTTTCGCCTCGACATCATCTGCCCAGATGCG
AAGTTAAGTGCGCAGAAAGTAATATCATGCGTCAATCGTATGTGAATGCTGGTCGCTATACTGCTGTCGA
TTCGATACTAACGCCGCCATCCAGTGTTTAAACGAGCTCGAATTCATCGATGATATCAGATCCACTAGTG
GCCTATGCGGCCGCGGATCTGCCGGTCTCCCTATAGTGAGTCGTATTAATTTCGATAAGCCAGGTTAACC
TGCATTAATGAATCGGCCAACGCGCGGGGAGAGGCGGTTTGCGTATTGGGCGCTCTTCCGCTTCCTCGCT
CACTGACTCGCTGCGCTCGGTCGTTCGGCTGCGGCGAGCGGTATCAGCTCACTCAAAGGCGGTAATACGG
TTATCCACAGAATCAGGGGATAACGCAGGAAAGAACATGTGAGCAAAAGGCCAGCAAAAGGCCAGGAACC
GTAAAAAGGCCGCGTTGCTGGCGTTTTTCCATAGGCTCCGCCCCCCTGACGAGCATCACAAAAATCGACG
CTCAAGTCAGAGGTGGCGAAACCCGACAGGACTATAAAGATACCAGGCGTTTCCCCCTGGAAGCTCCCTC
GTGCGCTCTCCTGTTCCGACCCTGCCGCTTACCGGATACCTGTCCGCCTTTCTCCCTTCGGGAAGCGTGG
CGCTTTCTCATAGCTCACGCTGTAGGTATCTCAGTTCGGTGTAGGTCGTTCGCTCCAAGCTGGGCTGTGT
GCACGAACCCCCCGTTCAGCCCGACCGCTGCGCCTTATCCGGTAACTATCGTCTTGAGTCCAACCCGGTA
AGACACGACTTATCGCCACTGGCAGCAGCCACTGGTAACAGGATTAGCAGAGCGAGGTATGTAGGCGGTG
CTACAGAGTTCTTGAAGTGGTGGCCTAACTACGGCTACACTAGAAGAACAGTATTTGGTATCTGCGCTCT
GCTGAAGCCAGTTACCTTCGGAAAAAGAGTTGGTAGCTCTTGATCCGGCAAACAAACCACCGCTGGTAGC
GGTGGTTTTTTTGTTTGCAAGCAGCAGATTACGCGCAGAAAAAAAGGATCTCAAGAAGATCCTTTGATCT
TTTCTACGGGGTCTGACGCTCAGTGGAACGAAAACTCACGTTAAGGGATTTTGGTCATGAGATTATCAAA
AAGGATCTTCACCTAGATCCTTTTAAATTAAAAATGAAGTTTTAAATCAATCTAAAGTATATATGAGTAA
ACTTGGTCTGACAGTTACCAATGCTTAATCAGTGAGGCACCTATCTCAGCGATCTGTCTATTTCGTTCAT
CCATAGTTGCCTGACTCCCCGTCGTGTAGATAACTACGATACGGGAGGGCTTACCATCTGGCCCCAGTGC
TGCAATGATACCGCGAGACCCACGCTCACCGGCTCCAGATTTATCAGCAATAAACCAGCCAGCCGGAAGG
GCCGAGCGCAGAAGTGGTCCTGCAACTTTATCCGCCTCCATCCAGTCTATTAATTGTTGCCGGGAAGCTA
GAGTAAGTAGTTCGCCAGTTAATAGTTTGCGCAACGTTGTTGCCATTGCTACAGGCATCGTGGTGTCACG
CTCGTCGTTTGGTATGGCTTCATTCAGCTCCGGTTCCCAACGATCAAGGCGAGTTACATGATCCCCCATG
TTGTGCAAAAAAGCGGTTAGCTCCTTCGGTCCTCCGATCGTTGTCAGAAGTAAGTTGGCCGCAGTGTTAT
CACTCATGGTTATGGCAGCACTGCATAATTCTCTTACTGTCATGCCATCCGTAAGATGCTTTTCTGTGAC
TGGTGAGTACTCAACCAAGTCATTCTGAGAATAGTGTATGCGGCGACCGAGTTGCTCTTGCCCGGCGTCA
ATACGGGATAATACCGCGCCACATAGCAGAACTTTAAAAGTGCTCATCATTGGAAAACGTTCTTCGGGGC
GAAAACTCTCAAGGATCTTACCGCTGTTGAGATCCAGTTCGATGTAACCCACTCGTGCACCCAACTGATC
TTCAGCATCTTTTACTTTCACCAGCGTTTCTGGGTGAGCAAAAACAGGAAGGCAAAATGCCGCAAAAAAG
GGAATAAGGGCGACACGGAAATGTTGAATACTCATACTCTTCCTTTTTCAATATTATTGAAGCATTTATC
AGGGTTATTGTCTCATGAGCGGATACATATTTGAATGTATTTAGAAAAATAAACAAATAGGGGTTCCGCG
CACATTTCCCCGAAAAGTGCCACCTGACGTCTAAGAAACCATTATTATCATGACATTAACCTATAAAAAT
AGGCGTATCACGAGGCCCTTTCGTCTCGCGCGTTTCGGTGATGACGGTGAAAACCTCTGACACATGCAGC
TCCCGGAGACGGTCACAGCTTGTCTGTAAGCGGATGCCGGGAGCAGACAAGCCCGTCAGGGCGCGTCAGC
GGGTGTTGGCGGGTGTCGGGGCTGGCTTAACTATGCGGCATCAGAGCAGATTGTACTGAGAGTGCACCAT
ATGGACATATTGTCGTTAGAACGCGGCTACAATTAATACATAACCTTATGTATCATACAC
Features (pLannotate 1.2.2; 11 found; start..end, strand, type, name):
      6..24      +  promoter       SP6 promoter: promoter for bacteriophage SP6 RNA polymerase
     85..792     +  CDS            mCherry: mCherry is a basic (constitutively fluorescent) red fluorescent protein published in 2004, derived from Discosoma sp.. It is reported to be a very rapidly-maturing monomer with low acid sensitivity.
    816..1003    +  terminator     ADH1 terminator: S. cerevisiae ADH1; transcription terminator for the S. cerevisiae alcohol dehydrogenase 1 (ADH1) gene
   1078..2653    +  gene           hphMX6: yeast selectable marker conferring hygromycin resistance
   2760..2778    -  promoter       T7 promoter: promoter for bacteriophage T7 RNA polymerase
   2800..2853    -  CDS            lacI (fragment): lac repressor; lacI; The lac repressor binds to the lac operator to inhibit transcription in E. coli. This inhibition can be relieved by adding lactose or isopropyl-β-D-thiogalactopyranoside (IPTG).
   3036..3624    -  rep_origin     ori: high-copy-number ColE1/pMB1/pBR322/pUC origin of replication
   3795..4655    -  CDS            AmpR: β-lactamase; bla; confers resistance to ampicillin, carbenicillin, and related antibiotics
   4656..4760    -  promoter       AmpR promoter: bla
   4855..4890    +  CDS            rop (fragment): Rop protein, which maintains plasmids at low copy number; rop
   4992..5043    +  misc_feature   bom (fragment): basis of mobility region from pBR322
