[The description below was written by a language model from this plasmid's Addgene catalogue record and pLannotate feature annotations shown in this document.]
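Description:
pFA6a-mCherry-hphMX6 is a PCR-template plasmid of the pFA6a family, used for yeast gene targeting rather than for expression from the plasmid itself. It is propagated in E. coli as a high-copy plasmid through a ColE1/pUC-type origin and selected with ampicillin via the β-lactamase gene and its native promoter. The sequenced record is about 5.1 kb. No yeast origin of replication or centromere is annotated, consistent with a module that is meant to be amplified and integrated into the genome instead of being maintained episomally. Short lacI, rop and bom fragments are backbone remnants with no evident function, and SP6 and T7 phage promoters flank the cassette region.

The payload is a promoterless mCherry coding sequence (a monomeric, rapidly maturing red fluorescent protein derived from Discosoma) followed by the S. cerevisiae ADH1 transcription terminator and then the hphMX6 marker, which confers hygromycin resistance in yeast. In the usual use of such modules, the mCherry–terminator–marker block is amplified with primers carrying homology to the 3′ end of a target gene, and homologous recombination places mCherry in frame at the C-terminus of the endogenous protein. The fusion then remains under its native promoter, the ADH1 terminator supplies the 3′ end, and integrants are recovered on hygromycin. The catalogue lists the insert as cloned between BglII and PmeI sites, both preserved, and notes that the stated backbone and insert sizes are approximate and exclude the marker. The associated publication concerns fission yeast cytokinesis, which points to use for fluorescent tagging of proteins at their chromosomal loci in that organism. The hygromycin marker allows it to be combined with tagging modules that carry other resistance markers.
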