Addgene plasmid #105156: pFA6a-mCherry-hphMX6
Purpose: Yeast gene targeting
Depositing lab: Jian-Qiu Wu. Depositing organization: Ohio State University. Publication: The novel proteins Rng8 and Rng9 regulate the myosin-V Myo51 during fission yeast cytokinesis. Wang N, Lo Presti L, Zhu YH, Kang M, Wu Z, Martin SG, Wu JQ. J Cell Biol. 2014 May 12;205(3):357-75. doi: 10.1083/jcb.201308146. Epub 2014 May 5. PubMed 24798735.
Backbone
  Vector backbone: pFA6a
  Backbone size w/o insert (bp): 4170
  Vector type: Bacterial Expression, Yeast Expression
  Selectable markers: Hygromycin
Growth in bacteria
  Bacterial resistance: Ampicillin, 100 μg/mL
  Growth temperature: 37°C
  Growth strain: DH5alpha
  Copy number: High Copy
Gene/Insert
  Gene/Insert name: mCherry-hphMX6 (alt name: monomeric Cherry)
  Insert size (bp): 700
  Tag / fusion protein: mCherry (C terminal on insert)
  Cloning method: Restriction Enzyme; 5′ cloning site BglII (not destroyed); 3′ cloning site PmeI (not destroyed)
Terms and licenses: Academic/Nonprofit Terms; Industry Terms: Not Available to Industry
Depositor comments: The sizes of backbone and inserts are approximate, and do not include the selectable marker.
How to cite: pFA6a-mCherry-hphMX6 was a gift from Jian-Qiu Wu (Addgene plasmid # 105156 ; http://n2t.net/addgene:105156 ; RRID:Addgene_105156)
